Addgene plasmid #131139: pU6-chiRNA_dCrkgRNA1
Purpose: Encodes gRNA targeting Drosophila crk locus. Cuts 110bp upstream of the transcription start site. gRNA cloned into BbsI site of pU6-BbsI-chiRNA (Gratz et al. Genetics. 2013).
Depositing lab: Mark Peifer. Depositing organization: University of North Carolina at Chapel Hill. Publication: The Crk adapter protein is essential for Drosophila embryogenesis, where it regulates multiple actin-dependent morphogenic events. Spracklen AJ, Thornton-Kolbe EM, Bonner AN, Florea A, Compton PJ, Fernandez-Gonzalez R, Peifer M. Mol Biol Cell. 2019 Jul 18:mbcE19050302. doi: 10.1091/mbc.E19-05-0302. PubMed 31318326.
Backbone
  Vector backbone: pU6-BbsI-chiRNA
  Backbone size w/o insert (bp): 3458
  Total vector size (bp): 3459
  Vector type: Insect Expression, CRISPR
Growth in bacteria
  Bacterial resistance: Ampicillin, 100 μg/mL
  Growth temperature: 37°C
  Growth strain: DH5alpha
  Copy number: Unknown
Gene/Insert
  Gene/Insert name: dCrk gRNA1
  gRNA/shRNA sequence: GCTGACAGTACGTCCTAAA
  Species: D. melanogaster (fly)
  Entrez Gene: Crk (a.k.a. Dmel_CG1587, CG1587, CRK, D-CRK, D-Crk, DCrk, Dcrk, Dmel\CG1587, crk, dCRK, dCrk)
  Cloning method: Restriction Enzyme; 5′ cloning site BbsI (destroyed during cloning); 3′ cloning site BbsI (destroyed during cloning)
  Sequencing primers: 5′ AGTCAATAAATCGAACTGTGTTTTCA; 3′ CCATGATTACGCCAAGCTCG
Terms and licenses: Academic/Nonprofit Terms; Industry Terms: Not Available to Industry
How to cite: pU6-chiRNA_dCrkgRNA1 was a gift from Mark Peifer (Addgene plasmid # 131139 ; http://n2t.net/addgene:131139 ; RRID:Addgene_131139)
