[The description below was written by a language model from this plasmid's Addgene catalogue record and pLannotate feature annotations shown in this document.]
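Description:
pU6-chiRNA_dCrkgRNA1 is a small (about 3.5 kb) guide RNA expression plasmid for CRISPR/Cas9 genome engineering in Drosophila melanogaster, built on the pU6-BbsI-chiRNA backbone. That backbone is a pBluescript-type cloning vector, as shown by the flanking multiple cloning site fragments, T7 and T3 promoters, and the remnants of the lacZα/lac promoter region. It is propagated in E. coli through a high-copy ColE1/pUC-family origin and selected with ampicillin via the β-lactamase gene and its native promoter. An f1 phage origin is also present. The plasmid carries no Cas9 gene and no marker for selection in flies or insect cells, so the nuclease must come from a separate source.

The functional cassette consists of the Drosophila U6-2 snRNA promoter, an RNA polymerase III promoter suited to producing short, uncapped transcripts, followed by a short targeting sequence and then the Streptococcus pyogenes Cas9 guide RNA scaffold. Together these produce a single chimeric guide RNA. The targeting sequence was inserted into the BbsI cloning sites of the parent vector, which were destroyed in the process, and it occupies the short unannotated gap between the promoter and scaffold in the feature table. The guide is directed against the Drosophila Crk locus, which encodes the Crk adapter protein, and directs Cas9 cleavage 110 bp upstream of the transcription start site. The "gRNA1" name suggests it belongs to a set of guides for this locus, but the record does not describe its partners or the exact editing strategy. The associated work concerns Crk's role in actin-dependent morphogenesis during embryogenesis.
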