Features (pLannotate 1.2.2; 15 found; start..end, strand, type, name):
      7..435     +  rep_origin     f1 ori (sequence partly withheld): f1 bacteriophage origin of replication; arrow indicates direction of (+) strand synthesis
    466..623     -  CDS            lacZα (fragment): LacZα fragment of β-galactosidase; lacZ fragment
    626..644     +  promoter       T7 promoter: promoter for bacteriophage T7 RNA polymerase
    653..697     -  misc_feature   MCS (fragment): pBluescript multiple cloning site
    698..1097    +  promoter       dU6-2 promoter: RNA polymerase III promoter for Drosophila U6-2 snRNA (Das et al., 1987)
   1117..1192    +  misc_RNA       gRNA scaffold: guide RNA scaffold for the Streptococcus pyogenes CRISPR/Cas9 system
   1198..1261    -  misc_feature   MCS (fragment): pBluescript multiple cloning site
   1274..1292    -  promoter       T3 promoter: promoter for bacteriophage T3 RNA polymerase
   1337..1353    -  protein_bind   lac operator: The lac repressor binds to the lac operator to inhibit transcription in E. coli. This inhibition can be relieved by adding lactose or isopropyl-β-D-thiogalactopyranoside (IPTG). lac repressor encoded by lacI
   1361..1391    -  promoter       lac promoter: promoter for the E. coli lac operon
   1406..1427    -  protein_bind   CAP binding site: CAP binding activates transcription in the presence of cAMP. E. coli catabolite activator protein
   1440..1532    -  CDS            lacI (fragment): lac repressor; lacI; The lac repressor binds to the lac operator to inhibit transcription in E. coli. This inhibition can be relieved by adding lactose or isopropyl-β-D-thiogalactopyranoside (IPTG).
   1715..2303    -  rep_origin     ori: high-copy-number ColE1/pMB1/pBR322/pUC origin of replication
   2474..3334    -  CDS            AmpR: β-lactamase; bla; confers resistance to ampicillin, carbenicillin, and related antibiotics
   3335..3439    -  promoter       AmpR promoter: bla
>Addgene plasmid #131139 | pU6-chiRNA_dCrkgRNA1 | addgene full sequence | sequence record 258857 | Addgene NGS Result
AATGGG
[124 nt withheld, positions 7-130]
C
[91 nt withheld, positions 132-222]
A
[49 nt withheld, positions 224-272]
CCTTTGACGTTGGAGTCCACGTTCTTT
[37 nt withheld, positions 300-336]
ACCCTATCTCGGTCTATTCTTTTGATTTATAAGGGATTTTGCCGATTTCGGCCTATTGGTTAAAAAATGA
GCTGATTTAACAAAAATTTAACGCGAATTTTAACAAAATATTCTACAGGGCGCGTCCCATTCGCCATTCA
GGCTGCGCAACTGTTGGGAAGGGCGATCGGTGCGGGCCTCTTCGCTATTACGCCAGCTGGCGAAAGGGGG
ATGTGCTGCAAGGCGATTAAGTTGGGTAACGCCAGGGTTTTCCCAGTCACGACGTTGTAAAACGACGGCC
AGTGAATTGTAATACGACTCACTATAGGGCGAATTGGGTACCGGGCCCCCCCTCGAGGTCGACGGTATCG
ATAAGCTTGATGTTCGACTTGCAGCCTGAAATACGGCACGAGTAGGAAAAGCCGAGTCAAATGCCGAATG
CAGAGTCTCATTACAGCACAATCAACTCAAGAAAAACTCGACACTTTTTTACCATTTGCACTTAAATCCT
TTTTTATTCGTTATGTATACTTTTTTTGGTCCCTAACCAAAACAAAACCAAACTCTCTTAGTCGTGCCTC
TATATTTAAAACTATCAATTTATTATAGTCAATAAATCGAACTGTGTTTTCAACAAACGAACAATAGGAC
ACTTTGATTCTAAAGGAAATTTTGAAAATCTTAAGCAGAGGGTTCTTAAGACCATTTGCCAATTCTTATA
ATTCTCAACTGCTCTTTCCTGATGTTGATCATTTATATAGGTATGTTTTCCTCAATACTTCGCTGACAGT
ACGTCCTAAAGTTTTAGAGCTAGAAATAGCAAGTTAAAATAAGGCTAGTCCGTTATCAACTTGAAAAAGT
GGCACCGAGTCGGTGCTTTTTTATCGAATTCCTGCAGCCCGGGGGATCCACTAGTTCTAGAGCGGCCGCC
ACCGCGGTGGAGCTCCAGCTTTTGTTCCCTTTAGTGAGGGTTAATTTCGAGCTTGGCGTAATCATGGTCA
TAGCTGTTTCCTGTGTGAAATTGTTATCCGCTCACAATTCCACACAACATACGAGCCGGAAGCATAAAGT
GTAAAGCCTGGGGTGCCTAATGAGTGAGCTAACTCACATTAATTGCGTTGCGCTCACTGCCCGCTTTCCA
GTCGGGAAACCTGTCGTGCCAGCTGCATTAATGAATCGGCCAACGCGCGGGGAGAGGCGGTTTGCGTATT
GGGCGCTCTTCCGCTTCCTCGCTCACTGACTCGCTGCGCTCGGTCGTTCGGCTGCGGCGAGCGGTATCAG
CTCACTCAAAGGCGGTAATACGGTTATCCACAGAATCAGGGGATAACGCAGGAAAGAACATGTGAGCAAA
AGGCCAGCAAAAGGCCAGGAACCGTAAAAAGGCCGCGTTGCTGGCGTTTTTCCATAGGCTCCGCCCCCCT
GACGAGCATCACAAAAATCGACGCTCAAGTCAGAGGTGGCGAAACCCGACAGGACTATAAAGATACCAGG
CGTTTCCCCCTGGAAGCTCCCTCGTGCGCTCTCCTGTTCCGACCCTGCCGCTTACCGGATACCTGTCCGC
CTTTCTCCCTTCGGGAAGCGTGGCGCTTTCTCATAGCTCACGCTGTAGGTATCTCAGTTCGGTGTAGGTC
GTTCGCTCCAAGCTGGGCTGTGTGCACGAACCCCCCGTTCAGCCCGACCGCTGCGCCTTATCCGGTAACT
ATCGTCTTGAGTCCAACCCGGTAAGACACGACTTATCGCCACTGGCAGCAGCCACTGGTAACAGGATTAG
CAGAGCGAGGTATGTAGGCGGTGCTACAGAGTTCTTGAAGTGGTGGCCTAACTACGGCTACACTAGAAGA
ACAGTATTTGGTATCTGCGCTCTGCTGAAGCCAGTTACCTTCGGAAAAAGAGTTGGTAGCTCTTGATCCG
GCAAACAAACCACCGCTGGTAGCGGTGGTTTTTTTGTTTGCAAGCAGCAGATTACGCGCAGAAAAAAAGG
ATCTCAAGAAGATCCTTTGATCTTTTCTACGGGGTCTGACGCTCAGTGGAACGAAAACTCACGTTAAGGG
ATTTTGGTCATGAGATTATCAAAAAGGATCTTCACCTAGATCCTTTTAAATTAAAAATGAAGTTTTAAAT
CAATCTAAAGTATATATGAGTAAACTTGGTCTGACAGTTACCAATGCTTAATCAGTGAGGCACCTATCTC
AGCGATCTGTCTATTTCGTTCATCCATAGTTGCCTGACTCCCCGTCGTGTAGATAACTACGATACGGGAG
GGCTTACCATCTGGCCCCAGTGCTGCAATGATACCGCGAGACCCACGCTCACCGGCTCCAGATTTATCAG
CAATAAACCAGCCAGCCGGAAGGGCCGAGCGCAGAAGTGGTCCTGCAACTTTATCCGCCTCCATCCAGTC
TATTAATTGTTGCCGGGAAGCTAGAGTAAGTAGTTCGCCAGTTAATAGTTTGCGCAACGTTGTTGCCATT
GCTACAGGCATCGTGGTGTCACGCTCGTCGTTTGGTATGGCTTCATTCAGCTCCGGTTCCCAACGATCAA
GGCGAGTTACATGATCCCCCATGTTGTGCAAAAAAGCGGTTAGCTCCTTCGGTCCTCCGATCGTTGTCAG
AAGTAAGTTGGCCGCAGTGTTATCACTCATGGTTATGGCAGCACTGCATAATTCTCTTACTGTCATGCCA
TCCGTAAGATGCTTTTCTGTGACTGGTGAGTACTCAACCAAGTCATTCTGAGAATAGTGTATGCGGCGAC
CGAGTTGCTCTTGCCCGGCGTCAATACGGGATAATACCGCGCCACATAGCAGAACTTTAAAAGTGCTCAT
CATTGGAAAACGTTCTTCGGGGCGAAAACTCTCAAGGATCTTACCGCTGTTGAGATCCAGTTCGATGTAA
CCCACTCGTGCACCCAACTGATCTTCAGCATCTTTTACTTTCACCAGCGTTTCTGGGTGAGCAAAAACAG
GAAGGCAAAATGCCGCAAAAAAGGGAATAAGGGCGACACGGAAATGTTGAATACTCATACTCTTCCTTTT
TCAATATTATTGAAGCATTTATCAGGGTTATTGTCTCATGAGCGGATACATATTTGAATGTATTTAGAAA
AATAAACAAATAGGGGTTCCGCGCACATTTCCCCTGAATGGCG
